>Addgene plasmid #70160 | pCMV-OptoSTIM1(Cry2(D387A)) | depositor full sequence | sequence record 128553 | pCMV-OptoSTIM1(Cry2(D387A)) sequence 7641 bps
TAGTTATTAATAGTAATCAATTACGGGGTCATTAGTTCATAGCCCATATATGGAGTTCCGCGTTACATAA
CTTACGGTAAATGGCCCGCCTGGCTGACCGCCCAACGACCCCCGCCCATTGACGTCAATAATGACGTATG
TTCCCATAGTAACGCCAATAGGGACTTTCCATTGACGTCAATGGGTGGAGTATTTACGGTAAACTGCCCA
CTTGGCAGTACATCAAGTGTATCATATGCCAAGTACGCCCCCTATTGACGTCAATGACGGTAAATGGCCC
GCCTGGCATTATGCCCAGTACATGACCTTATGGGACTTTCCTACTTGGCAGTACATCTACGTATTAGTCA
TCGCTATTACCATGGTGATGCGGTTTTGGCAGTACATCAATGGGCGTGGATAGCGGTTTGACTCACGGGG
ATTTCCAAGTCTCCACCCCATTGACGTCAATGGGAGTTTGTTTTGGCACCAAAATCAACGGGACTTTCCA
AAATGTCGTAACAACTCCGCCCCATTGACGCAAATGGGCGGTAGGCGTGTACGGTGGGAGGTCTATATAA
GCAGAGCTGGTTTAGTGAACCGTCAGATCCGCTAGCGCCACCATGGTGAGCAAGGGCGAGGAGCTGTTCA
CCGGGGTGGTGCCCATCCTGGTCGAGCTGGACGGCGACGTAAACGGCCACAAGTTCAGCGTGTCCGGCGA
GGGCGAGGGCGATGCCACCTACGGCAAGCTGACCCTGAAGTTCATCTGCACCACCGGCAAGCTGCCCGTG
CCCTGGCCCACCCTCGTGACCACCCTGACCTACGGCGTGCAGTGCTTCAGCCGCTACCCCGACCACATGA
AGCAGCACGACTTCTTCAAGTCCGCCATGCCCGAAGGCTACGTCCAGGAGCGCACCATCTTCTTCAAGGA
CGACGGCAACTACAAGACCCGCGCCGAGGTGAAGTTCGAGGGCGACACCCTGGTGAACCGCATCGAGCTG
AAGGGCATCGACTTCAAGGAGGACGGCAACATCCTGGGGCACAAGCTGGAGTACAACTACAACAGCCACA
ACGTCTATATCATGGCCGACAAGCAGAAGAACGGCATCAAGGTGAACTTCAAGATCCGCCACAACATCGA
GGACGGCAGCGTGCAGCTCGCCGACCACTACCAGCAGAACACCCCCATCGGCGACGGCCCCGTGCTGCTG
CCCGACAACCACTACCTGAGCACCCAGTCCGCCCTGAGCAAAGACCCCAACGAGAAGCGCGATCACATGG
TCCTGCTGGAGTTCGTGACCGCCGCCGGGATCACTCTCGGCATGGACGAGCTGTACAAGCCACCGGTCGC
CACCATGAAGATGGACAAAAAGACCATCGTCTGGTTTCGGAGAGATTTGAGAATAGAAGATAATCCCGCG
CTCGCCGCCGCGGCCCACGAGGGTTCCGTCTTCCCCGTTTTCATTTGGTGTCCTGAAGAAGAAGGCCAGT
TTTATCCCGGAAGGGCCTCTAGGTGGTGGATGAAGCAAAGTCTGGCCCATCTTAGCCAGTCACTGAAAGC
ACTGGGCAGTGATCTTACCCTGATCAAGACACACAATACCATCTCTGCCATCCTCGACTGCATCAGGGTG
ACCGGCGCAACGAAAGTCGTGTTTAACCACCTGTACGATCCAGTTAGTCTGGTGCGCGACCACACTGTGA
AGGAGAAGCTGGTGGAACGGGGGATCAGTGTGCAGAGCTACAACGGGGACCTTCTGTACGAGCCATGGGA
GATCTATTGCGAGAAAGGGAAACCGTTCACCTCCTTCAACAGTTACTGGAAGAAATGTTTGGATATGTCA
ATAGAGTCCGTTATGTTGCCCCCTCCCTGGAGACTGATGCCGATTACTGCTGCTGCAGAGGCCATCTGGG
CCTGCTCCATCGAGGAACTCGGTCTGGAAAATGAAGCAGAAAAGCCAAGCAATGCACTTCTCACTAGAGC
CTGGAGCCCCGGCTGGTCTAATGCCGACAAGCTGCTTAACGAGTTCATCGAAAAACAACTGATTGACTAC
GCGAAGAACTCCAAGAAAGTGGTAGGTAACTCAACTAGCTTGCTCTCTCCATATCTCCATTTTGGCGAGA
TTTCTGTCCGCCATGTATTTCAGTGCGCTCGGATGAAACAGATTATCTGGGCTCGCGATAAAAACAGCGA
AGGCGAAGAAAGCGCCGATCTGTTCCTGCGAGGGATCGGACTTCGGGAATACTCCCGGTATATATGTTTC
AACTTTCCATTCACACACGAGCAGAGTCTGTTGTCCCACCTCAGGTTCTTCCCCTGGGACGCCGATGTCG
ACAAATTCAAGGCATGGAGACAGGGAAGGACAGGGTACCCACTCGTGGATGCTGGCATGAGAGAGCTCTG
GGCTACAGGCTGGATGCACAACCGCATCCGGGTAATCGTGTCCTCATTTGCTGTCAAGTTTCTGCTCCTG
CCTTGGAAATGGGGAATGAAGTACTTTTGGGATACCCTTCTCGCCGCCGACTTGGAGTGTGACATTCTGG
GATGGCAATATATTAGCGGGTCAATTCCTGACGGCCATGAGTTGGACAGGTTGGACAATCCGGCCTTGCA
GGGAGCTAAGTATGATCCCGAAGGAGAGTATATTCGACAGTGGCTCCCCGAGCTGGCCCGACTTCCTACG
GAGTGGATTCACCATCCTTGGGACGCACCACTGACAGTGCTCAAGGCAAGCGGGGTGGAGCTGGGCACCA
ATTACGCTAAGCCTATAGTTGATATAGATACAGCACGCGAGCTGCTGGCTAAAGCGATCTCTCGCACTCG
GGAGGCGCAGATTATGATCGGTGCTGCCGTGTACAGTGGGGGAGGCGGAGGGGGTGGTTCAGGTGGTGGT
GGTGGTGGTGGTTCGGGTGGTGGCGGAGGGGGAGGCTCCGGACTCAGATCTAAGGAGCACATGAAGAAGA
TGATGAAGGACTTGGAGGGGTTACACCGAGCTGAGCAGAGTCTGCATGACCTTCAGGAAAGGCTGCACAA
GGCCCAGGAGGAGCACCGCACAGTGGAGGTGGAGAAGGTCCATCTGGAAAAGAAGCTGCGCGATGAGATC
AACCTTGCTAAGCAGGAAGCCCAGCGGCTGAAGGAGCTGCGGGAGGGTACTGAGAATGAGCGGAGCCGCC
AAAAATATGCTGAGGAGGAGTTGGAGCAGGTTCGGGAGGCCTTGAGGAAAGCAGAGAAGGAGCTAGAATC
TCACAGCTCATGGTATGCTCCAGAGGCCCTTCAGAAGTGGCTGCAGCTGACACATGAGGTGGAGGTGCAA
TATTACAACATCAAGAAGCAAAATGCTGAGAAGCAGCTGCTGGTGGCCAAGGAGGGGGCTGAGAAGATAA
AAAAGAAGAGAAACACACTCTTTGGCACCTTCCACGTGGCCCACAGCTCTTCCCTGGATGATGTAGATCA
TAAAATTCTAACAGCTAAGCAAGCACTGAGCGAGGTGACAGCAGCATTGCGGGAGCGCCTGCACCGCTGG
CAACAGATCGAGATCCTCTGTGGCTTCCAGATTGTCAACAACCCTGGCATCCACTCACTGGTGGCTGCCC
TCAACATAGACCCCAGCTGGATGGGCAGTACACGCCCCAACCCTGCTCACTTCATCATGACTGACGACGT
GGATGACATGGATGAGGAGATTGTGTCTCCCTTGTCCATGCAGTCCCCTAGCCTGCAGAGCAGTGTTCGG
CAGCGCCTGACGGAGCCACAGCATGGCCTGGGATCTCAGAGAGATTTGACCCATTCCGATTCGGAGTCCT
CCCTCCACATGAGTGACCGCCAGCGTGTGGCCCCCAAACCTCCTCAGATGAGCCGTGCTGCAGACGAGGC
TCTCAATGCCATGACTTCCAATGGCAGCCACCGGCTGATCGAGGGGGTCCACCCAGGGTCTCTGGTGGAG
AAACTGCCTGACAGCCCTGCCCTGGCCAAGAAGGCATTACTGGCGCTGAACCATGGGCTGGACAAGGCCC
ACAGCCTGATGGAGCTGAGCCCCTCAGCCCCACCTGGTGGCTCTCCACATTTGGATTCTTCCCGTTCTCA
CAGCCCCAGCTCCCCAGACCCAGACACACCATCTCCAGTTGGGGACAGCCGAGCCCTGCAAGCCAGCCGA
AACACACGCATTCCCCACCTGGCTGGCAAGAAGGCTGTGGCTGAGGAGGATAATGGCTCTATTGGCGAGG
AAACAGACTCCAGCCCAGGCCGGAAGAAGTTTCCCCTCAAAATCTTTAAGAAGCCTCTTAAGAAGTAGGA
ATTCTGCAGTCGACGGTACCGCGGGCCCGGGATCCACCGGATCTAGATAACTGATCATAATCAGCCATAC
CACATTTGTAGAGGTTTTACTTGCTTTAAAAAACCTCCCACACCTCCCCCTGAACCTGAAACATAAAATG
AATGCAATTGTTGTTGTTAACTTGTTTATTGCAGCTTATAATGGTTACAAATAAAGCAATAGCATCACAA
ATTTCACAAATAAAGCATTTTTTTCACTGCATTCTAGTTGTGGTTTGTCCAAACTCATCAATGTATCTTA
ACGCGTAAATTGTAAGCGTTAATATTTTGTTAAAATTCGCGTTAAATTTTTGTTAAATCAGCTCATTTTT
TAACCAATAGGCCGAAATCGGCAAAATCCCTTATAAATCAAAAGAATAGACCGAGATAGGGT
[37 nt withheld, positions 4683-4719]
AAAGAACGTGGACTCCAACGTCAAAGG
[49 nt withheld, positions 4747-4795]
T
[91 nt withheld, positions 4797-4887]
G
[124 nt withheld, positions 4889-5012]
CAGGTGGCACTTTTCGGGGAAATGTGCGCGGAACCCCTATTTGTTTATTTTTCTAAATACATTCAAATAT
GTATCCGCTCATGAGACAATAACCCTGATAAATGCTTCAATAATATTGAAAAAGGAAGAGTCCTGAGGCG
GAAAGAACCAGCTGTGGAATGTGTGTCAGTTAGGGTGTGGAAAGTCCCCAGGCTCCCCAGCAGGCAGAAG
TATGCAAAGCATGCATCTCAATTAGTCAGCAACCAGGTGTGGAAAGTCCCCAGGCTCCCCAGCAGGCAGA
AGTATGCAAAGCATGCATCTCAATTAGTCAGCAACCATAGTCCCGCCCCTAACTCCGCCCATCCCGCCCC
TAACTCCGCCCAGTTCCGCCCATTCTCCGCCCCATGGCTGACTAATTTTTTTTATTTATGCAGAGGCCGA
GGCCGCCTCGGCCTCTGAGCTATTCCAGAAGTAGTGAGGAGGCTTTTTTGGAGGCCTAGGCTTTTGCAAA
GATCGATCAAGAGACAGGATGAGGATCGTTTCGCATGATTGAACAAGATGGATTGCACGCAGGTTCTCCG
GCCGCTTGGGTGGAGAGGCTATTCGGCTATGACTGGGCACAACAGACAATCGGCTGCTCTGATGCCGCCG
TGTTCCGGCTGTCAGCGCAGGGGCGCCCGGTTCTTTTTGTCAAGACCGACCTGTCCGGTGCCCTGAATGA
ACTGCAAGACGAGGCAGCGCGGCTATCGTGGCTGGCCACGACGGGCGTTCCTTGCGCAGCTGTGCTCGAC
GTTGTCACTGAAGCGGGAAGGGACTGGCTGCTATTGGGCGAAGTGCCGGGGCAGGATCTCCTGTCATCTC
ACCTTGCTCCTGCCGAGAAAGTATCCATCATGGCTGATGCAATGCGGCGGCTGCATACGCTTGATCCGGC
TACCTGCCCATTCGACCACCAAGCGAAACATCGCATCGAGCGAGCACGTACTCGGATGGAAGCCGGTCTT
GTCGATCAGGATGATCTGGACGAAGAGCATCAGGGGCTCGCGCCAGCCGAACTGTTCGCCAGGCTCAAGG
CGAGCATGCCCGACGGCGAGGATCTCGTCGTGACCCATGGCGATGCCTGCTTGCCGAATATCATGGTGGA
AAATGGCCGCTTTTCTGGATTCATCGACTGTGGCCGGCTGGGTGTGGCGGACCGCTATCAGGACATAGCG
TTGGCTACCCGTGATATTGCTGAAGAGCTTGGCGGCGAATGGGCTGACCGCTTCCTCGTGCTTTACGGTA
TCGCCGCTCCCGATTCGCAGCGCATCGCCTTCTATCGCCTTCTTGACGAGTTCTTCTGAGCGGGACTCTG
GGGTTCGAAATGACCGACCAAGCGACGCCCAACCTGCCATCACGAGATTTCGATTCCACCGCCGCCTTCT
ATGAAAGGTTGGGCTTCGGAATCGTTTTCCGGGACGCCGGCTGGATGATCCTCCAGCGCGGGGATCTCAT
GCTGGAGTTCTTCGCCCACCCTAGGGGGAGGCTAACTGAAACACGGAAGGAGACAATACCGGAAGGAACC
CGCGCTATGACGGCAATAAAAAGACAGAATAAAACGCACGGTGTTGGGTCGTTTGTTCATAAACGCGGGG
TTCGGTCCCAGGGCTGGCACTCTGTCGATACCCCACCGAGACCCCATTGGGGCCAATACGCCCGCGTTTC
TTCCTTTTCCCCACCCCACCCCCCAAGTTCGGGTGAAGGCCCAGGGCTCGCAGCCAACGTCGGGGCGGCA
GGCCCTGCCATAGCCTCAGGTTACTCATATATACTTTAGATTGATTTAAAACTTCATTTTTAATTTAAAA
GGATCTAGGTGAAGATCCTTTTTGATAATCTCATGACCAAAATCCCTTAACGTGAGTTTTCGTTCCACTG
AGCGTCAGACCCCGTAGAAAAGATCAAAGGATCTTCTTGAGATCCTTTTTTTCTGCGCGTAATCTGCTGC
TTGCAAACAAAAAAACCACCGCTACCAGCGGTGGTTTGTTTGCCGGATCAAGAGCTACCAACTCTTTTTC
CGAAGGTAACTGGCTTCAGCAGAGCGCAGATACCAAATACTGTCCTTCTAGTGTAGCCGTAGTTAGGCCA
CCACTTCAAGAACTCTGTAGCACCGCCTACATACCTCGCTCTGCTAATCCTGTTACCAGTGGCTGCTGCC
AGTGGCGATAAGTCGTGTCTTACCGGGTTGGACTCAAGACGATAGTTACCGGATAAGGCGCAGCGGTCGG
GCTGAACGGGGGGTTCGTGCACACAGCCCAGCTTGGAGCGAACGACCTACACCGAACTGAGATACCTACA
GCGTGAGCTATGAGAAAGCGCCACGCTTCCCGAAGGGAGAAAGGCGGACAGGTATCCGGTAAGCGGCAGG
GTCGGAACAGGAGAGCGCACGAGGGAGCTTCCAGGGGGAAACGCCTGGTATCTTTATAGTCCTGTCGGGT
TTCGCCACCTCTGACTTGAGCGTCGATTTTTGTGATGCTCGTCAGGGGGGCGGAGCCTATGGAAAAACGC
CAGCAACGCGGCCTTTTTACGGTTCCTGGCCTTTTGCTGGCCTTTTGCTCACATGTTCTTTCCTGCGTTA
TCCCCTGATTCTGTGGATAACCGTATTACCGCCATGCAT
Features (pLannotate 1.2.2; 17 found; start..end, strand, type, name):
     61..364     +  enhancer       CMV enhancer: human cytomegalovirus immediate early enhancer
    365..568     +  promoter       CMV promoter: human cytomegalovirus (CMV) immediate early promoter
    603..1319    +  CDS            EGFP: EGFP is a basic (constitutively fluorescent) green fluorescent protein published in 1996, derived from Aequorea victoria. It is reported to be a rapidly-maturing weak dimer with moderate acid sensitivity.
   1335..2828    +  CDS            CRY2 (fragment): CRY2_ARATH - Also known as PHH1 From Arabidopsis thaliana (Mouse-ear cress).
   2862..2882    -  CDS            9xHis (fragment): 9xHis affinity tag
   2919..4265    +  CDS            STIM1 (fragment): STIM1_HUMAN - Also known as GOK From Homo sapiens (Human).
   4269..4305    +  misc_feature   MCS (fragment): multiple cloning site
   4322..4406    +  CDS            large T antigen (fragment): large T antigen from SV40 (simian virus 40)
   4429..4550    +  polyA_signal   SV40 poly(A) signal: SV40 polyadenylation signal
   4584..5012    -  rep_origin     f1 ori (sequence partly withheld): f1 bacteriophage origin of replication; arrow indicates direction of (+) strand synthesis
   5039..5143    +  promoter       AmpR promoter: bla
   5145..5502    +  promoter       SV40 promoter: SV40 enhancer and early promoter
   5537..6331    +  CDS            NeoR/KanR: aminoglycoside phosphotransferase from Tn5; aph(3')-II (or nptII); confers resistance to neomycin, kanamycin, and G418 (Geneticin®)
   6352..6504    +  CDS            ble (fragment): BLE_KLEPN - Experimental evidence at protein level: Swiss-Prot protein existence level 1. Binding protein with a strong affinity to the bleomycin family of antibiotics. Binds to CL990; an antimitotic-antibiotic compound. From Klebsiella pneumoniae.
   6563..6610    +  polyA_signal   HSV TK poly(A) signal: herpes simplex virus thymidine kinase polyadenylation signal (Cole and Stacy, 1985)
   6701..6717    -  polyA_signal   bGH poly(A) signal (fragment): bovine growth hormone polyadenylation signal
   6939..7527    +  rep_origin     ori: high-copy-number ColE1/pMB1/pBR322/pUC origin of replication
