[The description below was written by a language model from this plasmid's Addgene catalogue record and pLannotate feature annotations shown in this document.]
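Description:
pCMV-OptoSTIM1(Cry2(D387A)) is a mammalian expression plasmid built on the Clontech pEGFP-C1 backbone, with the EGFP gene removed and re-inserted between the NheI and AgeI sites. It is listed at about 7.7 kb, and the deposited full sequence is 7,641 nt. A high-copy ColE1/pUC-type origin maintains it in E. coli, and an f1 origin is also present. A single Tn5 NeoR/KanR cassette serves both hosts. The bacterial bla-type promoter drives kanamycin resistance. The adjacent SV40 enhancer/early promoter, with the HSV TK polyadenylation signal, allows G418 selection in mammalian cells.

The payload is a single fusion open reading frame driven by the human CMV immediate-early enhancer and promoter and terminated by the SV40 poly(A) signal. From the N terminus it comprises EGFP, a fragment of Arabidopsis thaliana cryptochrome 2 (CRY2) carrying the D387A substitution, and a fragment of human STIM1, the protein that gates endogenous calcium channels. In the parent OptoSTIM1 design, blue-light-driven association of the CRY2 module is used to activate the STIM1 portion and trigger calcium influx. The record describes this D387A version as a light-insensitive mutant, so it would most naturally serve as a negative control for illumination effects, with EGFP reporting expression and localisation. The exact residue boundaries of the CRY2 and STIM1 fragments are not stated.

Several short annotations are partial matches: the 9xHis fragment on the reverse strand between CRY2 and STIM1, and the large T antigen, ble and bGH poly(A) fragments. These are most likely linker or backbone sequence rather than functional elements.
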