Addgene plasmid #70160: pCMV-OptoSTIM1(Cry2(D387A))
Purpose: Light-insensitive mutant of OptoSTIM1
Depositing lab: Won Do Heo. Depositing organization: Institute for Basic Science. Publication: Optogenetic control of endogenous Ca channels in vivo. Kyung T, Lee S, Kim JE, Cho T, Park H, Jeong YM, Kim D, Shin A, Kim S, Baek J, Kim J, Kim NY, Woo D, Chae S, Kim CH, Shin HS, Han YM, Kim D, Heo WD. Nat Biotechnol. 2015 Sep 14. doi: 10.1038/nbt.3350. PubMed 26368050.
Backbone
  Vector backbone: pEGFP-C1
  Backbone manufacturer: Clontech
  Backbone size w/o insert (bp): 4700
  Total vector size (bp): 7657
  Modifications to backbone: EGFP gene was removed and re-inserted at restriction enzyme sites NheI and AgeI.
  Vector type: Mammalian Expression
  Selectable markers: Neomycin (select with G418)
Growth in bacteria
  Bacterial resistance: Kanamycin, 50 μg/mL
  Growth temperature: 37°C
  Growth strain: DH5alpha
  Copy number: High Copy
Gene/Insert
  Gene/Insert name: OptoSTIM1(Cry2(D387A))
  Species: H. sapiens (human), A. thaliana (mustard weed)
  Insert size (bp): 3663
  Entrez Gene: STIM1 (a.k.a. D11S4896E, GOK, IMD10, STRMK, TAM, TAM1)
  Promoter: CMV
  Tag / fusion protein: EGFP (N terminal on insert)
  Cloning method: Restriction Enzyme; 5′ cloning site NheI (not destroyed); 3′ cloning site EcoRI (not destroyed)
  Sequencing primers: 5′ CMV-F; 3′ SV40-pAR
Terms and licenses: Academic/Nonprofit Terms; Industry Terms: Not Available to Industry
How to cite: pCMV-OptoSTIM1(Cry2(D387A)) was a gift from Won Do Heo (Addgene plasmid # 70160 ; http://n2t.net/addgene:70160 ; RRID:Addgene_70160)
