>Addgene plasmid #70160 | pCMV-OptoSTIM1(Cry2(D387A)) | addgene partial sequence | sequence record 128007 | CMV-F 5'-CGCAAATGGGCGGTAGGCGTG-3'
GCAGAGCTGGTTTAGTGAACCGTCAGATCCGCTAGCGCCACCATGGTGAGCAAGGGCGAGGAGCTGTTCA
CCGGGGTGGTGCCCATCCTGGTCGAGCTGGACGGCGACGTAAACGGCCACAAGTTCAGCGTGTCCGGCGA
GGGCGAGGGCGATGCCACCTACGGCAAGCTGACCCTGAAGTTCATCTGCACCACCGGCAAGCTGCCCGTG
CCCTGGCCCACCCTCGTGACCACCCTGACCTACGGCGTGCAGTGCTTCAGCCGCTACCCCGACCACATGA
AGCAGCACGACTTCTTCAAGTCCGCCATGCCCGAAGGCTACGTCCAGGAGCGCACCATCTTCTTCAAGGA
CGACGGCAACTACAAGACCCGCGCCGAGGTGAAGTTCGAGGGCGACACCCTGGTGAACCGCATCGAGCTG
AAGGGCATCGACTTCAAGGAGGACGGCAACATCCTGGGGCACAAGCTGGAGTACAACTACAACAGCCACA
ACGTCTATATCATGGCCGACAAGCAGAAGAACGGCATCAAGGTGAACTTCAAGATCCGCCACAACATCGA
GGACGGCAGCGTGCAGCTCGCCGACCACTACCAGCAGAACACCCCCATCGGCGACGGCCCCGTGCTGCTG
CCCGACAACCACTACCTGAGCACCCAGTCCGCCCTGAGCAAAGACCCCAACGAGAAGCGCGATCACATGG
TCCTGCTGGAGTTCGTGACCGCCGCCGGGATCACTCTCGGCATGGACGAGCTGTACAAGCCACCGGTCGC
CACCATGAAGATGGACAAAAAGACCATCGTCTGGTTTCGGAGAGATTTGAGAATAGAAGATAATCCCGCG
CTCGCCGCCGCGGCCCACGAGGGTTCCGTCTTCCCCGTTTTCATTTGGTGTCCTGAAGAAGAAGG
