>Addgene plasmid #70160 | pCMV-OptoSTIM1(Cry2(D387A)) | addgene partial sequence | sequence record 128010 | SV40pA-R 5'-GAAATTTGTGATGCTATTGC-3'
AGTTAACAACAACAATTGCATTCATTTTATGTTTCAGGTTCAGGGGGAGGTGTGGGAGGTTTTTTAAAGC
AAGTAAAACCTCTACAAATGTGGTATGGCTGATTATGATCAGTTATCTAGATCCGGTGGATCCCGGGCCC
GCGGTACCGTCGACTGCAGAATTCCTACTTCTTAAGAGGCTTCTTAAAGATTTTGAGGGGAAACTTCTTC
CGGCCTGGGCTGGAGTCTGTTTCCTCGCCAATAGAGCCATTATCCTCCTCAGCCACAGCCTTCTTGCCAG
CCAGGTGGGGAATGCGTGTGTTTCGGCTGGCTTGCAGGGCTCGGCTGTCCCCAACTGGAGATGGTGTGTC
TGGGTCTGGGGAGCTGGGGCTGTGAGAACGGGAAGAATCCAAATGTGGAGAGCCACCAGGTGGGGCTGAG
GGGCTCAGCTCCATCAGGCTGTGGGCCTTGTCCAGCCCATGGTTCAGCGCCAGTAATGCCTTCTTGGCCA
GGGCAGGGCTGTCAGGCAGTTTCTCCACCAGAGACCCTGGGTGGACCCCCTCGATCAGCCGGTGGCTGCC
ATTGGAAGTCATGGCATTGAGAGCCTCGTCTGCAGCACGGCTCATCTGAGGAGGTTTGGGGGCCACACGC
TGGCGGTCACTCATGTGGAGGGAGGACTCCGAATCGGAATGGGTCAAATCTCTCTGAGATCCCAGGCCAT
GCTGTGGCTCCGTCAGGCGCTGCCGAACACTGCTCTGCAGGCTAGGGGACTGCATGGACAAGGGAGACAC
AATCTCCTCATCCATGTCATCCACGTCGTCAGTCATGATGAAGTGAGCAGGGTTGGGGCGTGTACTGCCC
ATCCAGCTGGGGTCTATGTTGAGGGCAGCCACCAGTGAGTGGATGCC
