>Addgene plasmid #70160 | pCMV-OptoSTIM1(Cry2(D387A)) | addgene partial sequence | sequence record 128552 | cry2-F 5'-TTCACACACGAGCAGAGTCT-3'
CCTGGGACGCCGATGTCGACAAATTCAAGGCATGGAGACAGGGAAGGACAGGGTACCCACTCGTGGATGC
TGGCATGAGAGAGCTCTGGGCTACAGGCTGGATGCACAACCGCATCCGGGTAATCGTGTCCTCATTTGCT
GTCAAGTTTCTGCTCCTGCCTTGGAAATGGGGAATGAAGTACTTTTGGGATACCCTTCTCGCCGCCGACT
TGGAGTGTGACATTCTGGGATGGCAATATATTAGCGGGTCAATTCCTGACGGCCATGAGTTGGACAGGTT
GGACAATCCGGCCTTGCAGGGAGCTAAGTATGATCCCGAAGGAGAGTATATTCGACAGTGGCTCCCCGAG
CTGGCCCGACTTCCTACGGAGTGGATTCACCATCCTTGGGACGCACCACTGACAGTGCTCAAGGCAAGCG
GGGTGGAGCTGGGCACCAATTACGCTAAGCCTATAGTTGATATAGATACAGCACGCGAGCTGCTGGCTAA
AGCGATCTCTCGCACTCGGGAGGCGCANATTATGATCGGTGCTGCCGTGTACAGTGGGGGAGGCGGAGGG
GGTGGTTCAGGTGGTGGTGGTGGTGGTG
